>Addgene plasmid #157042 | pD649-HAsp-PXDN(Trunc1)-Fc(DAPA)-AviTag-6xHis | depositor full sequence | sequence record 303193 | Full Sequence
TTTCAATATTATTGAAGCATTTATCAGGGTTATTGTCTCATGAGCGGATACATATTTGAATGTATTTAGA
AAAATAAACAAATAGGGGTCAGTGTTACAACCAATTAACCAATTCTGAACATTATCGCGAGCCCATTTAT
ACCTGAATATGGCTCATAACACCCCTTGCTCATGACCAAAATCCCTTAACGTGAGTTACGCGCGCGTCGT
TCCACTGAGCGTCAGACCCCGTAGAAAAGATCAAAGGATCTTCTTGAGATCCTTTTTTTCTGCGCGTAAT
CTGCTGCTTGCAAACAAAAAAACCACCGCTACCAGCGGTGGTTTGTTTGCCGGATCAAGAGCTACCAACT
CTTTTTCCGAAGGTAACTGGCTTCAGCAGAGCGCAGATACCAAATACTGTTCTTCTAGTGTAGCCGTAGT
TAGCCCACCACTTCAAGAACTCTGTAGCACCGCCTACATACCTCGCTCTGCTAATCCTGTTACCAGTGGC
TGCTGCCAGTGGCGATAAGTCGTGTCTTACCGGGTTGGACTCAAGACGATAGTTACCGGATAAGGCGCAG
CGGTCGGGCTGAACGGGGGGTTCGTGCACACAGCCCAGCTTGGAGCGAACGACCTACACCGAACTGAGAT
ACCTACAGCGTGAGCTATGAGAAAGCGCCACGCTTCCCGAAGGGAGAAAGGCGGACAGGTATCCGGTAAG
CGGCAGGGTCGGAACAGGAGAGCGCACGAGGGAGCTTCCAGGGGGAAACGCCTGGTATCTTTATAGTCCT
GTCGGGTTTCGCCACCTCTGACTTGAGCGTCGATTTTTGTGATGCTCGTCAGGGGGGCGGAGCCTATGGA
AAAACGCCAGCAACGCGGCCTTTTTACGGTTCCTGGCCTTTTGCTGGCCTTTTGCTCACATGTTCTTTCC
TGCGTTATCCCCTGATTCTGTGGATAACCGTATTACCGCCTTTGAGTGAGCTGATACCGCTCGCCGCAGC
CGAACGACCGAGCGCAGCGAGTCAGTGAGCGAGGAAGCGGAAGGCGAGAGTAGGGAACTGCCAGGCATCA
AACTAAGCAGAAGGCCCCTGACGGATGGCCTTTTTGCGTTTCTACAAACTCTTTCTGTGTTGTAAAACGA
CGGCCAGTCTTAAGCTCGGGCCCCCTGGGCGGTTCTGATAACGAGTAATCGTTAATCCGCAAATAACGTA
AAAACCCGCTTCGGCGGGTTTTTTTATGGGGGGAGTTTAGGGAAAGAGCATTTGTCAGAATATTTAAGGG
CGCCTGTCACTTTGCTTGATATATGAGAATTATTTAACCTTATAAATGAGAAAAAAGCAACGCACTTTAA
ATAAGATACGTTGCTTTTTCGATTGATGAACACCTATAATTAAACTATTCATCTATTATTTATGATTTTT
TGTATATACAATATTTCTAGTTTGTTAAAGAGAATTAAGAAAATAAATCTCGAAAATAATAAAGGGAAAA
TCAGTTTTTGATATCAAAATTATACATGTCAACGATAATACAAAATATAATACAAACTATAAGATGTTAT
CAGTATTTATTATCATTTAGAATAAATTTTGTGTCGCCCTTAATTGTGAGCGGATAACAATTACGAGCTT
CATGCACAGTGGCGTTGACTCAATATTGGCCATTAGCCATATTATTCATTGGTTATATAGCATAAATCAA
TATTGGCTATTGGCCATTGCATACGTTGTATCTATATCATAATATGTACATTTATATTGGCTCATGTCCA
ATATGACCGCCATGTTGGCATTGATTATTGACTAGTTATTAATAGTAATCAATTACGGGGTCATTAGTTC
ATAGCCCATATATGGAGTTCCGCGTTACATAACTTACGGTAAATGGCCCGCCTGGCTGACCGCCCAACGA
CCCCCGCCCATTGACGTCAATAATGACGTATGTTCCCATAGTAACGCCAATAGGGACTTTCCATTGACGT
CAATGGGTGGAGTATTTACGGTAAACTGCCCACTTGGCAGTACATCAAGTGTATCATATGCCAAGTACGC
CCCCTATTGACGTCAATGACGGTAAATGGCCCGCCTGGCATTATGCCCAGTACATGACCTTATGGGACTT
TCCTACTTGGCAGTACATCTACGTATTAGTCATCGCTATTACCATGGTGATGCGGTTTTGGCAGTACATC
AATGGGCGTGGATAGCGGTTTGACTCACGGGGATTTCCAAGTCTCCACCCCATTGACGTCAATGGGAGTT
TGTTTTGGCACCAAAATCAACGGGACTTTCCAAAATGTCGTAACAACTCCGCCCCATTGACGCAAATGGG
CGGTAGGCGTGTACGGTGGGAGGTCTATATAAGCAGAGCTCGTTTAGTGAACCGTCAGATCGCCTGGAGA
CGCCATCCACGCTGTTTTGACCTCCATAGAAGACACCGGGACCGATCCAGCCTCCGCGGCCGGGAACGGT
GCATTGGAACGCGGATTCCCCGTGCCAAGAGTGACGTAAGTACCGCCTATAGAGTCTATAGGCCCACCCC
CTTGGCTTCGTTAGAACGCGGCTACAATTAATACATAACCTTATGTATCATACACATACGATTTAGGTGA
CACTATAGAATAACATCCACTTTGCCTTTCTCTCCACAGGTGTCCACTCCCAGGTCCAACTGCACCTCGG
TTCTATCGAAAACGCGCCTGCTAGCGCCACCATGAAGACCATCATTGCCCTGAGCTACATCTTCTGCCTG
GTGTTCGCTGCGGCCGCCGTTGTTGCTCAAAAACCTGGCGCTGGCTGCCCTAGCAGATGCCTGTGTTTTA
GAACCACCGTGCGGTGCATGCATCTGCTGCTGGAAGCTGTTCCTGCCGTGGCTCCTCAGACCTCCATCCT
GGACCTGCGGTTCAACCGGATCAGAGAAATCCAGCCTGGCGCCTTCAGACGGCTGAGAAACCTGAATACC
CTGCTGCTGAACAACAACCAGATCAAGAGAATCCCCAGCGGCGCCTTCGAGGACCTGGAAAATCTGAAGT
ACCTGTACCTCTACAAGAACGAGATCCAGAGCATCGACCGGCAGGCCTTCAAAGGACTGGCTTCCCTGGA
ACAGCTGTACCTGCACTTCAATCAGATCGAGACACTGGACCCCGACAGCTTTCAGCATCTGCCCAAGCTG
GAACGGCTGTTTCTGCACAACAACAGAATCACCCACCTGGTGCCAGGCACCTTCAACCACCTGGAATCCA
TGAAGCGGCTGCGGCTGGATAGCAACACCCTGCACTGTGATTGCGAGATCCTGTGGCTGGCCGACCTGCT
GAAAACATACGCCGAGTCTGGAAATGCCCAGGCCGCTGCCATCTGCGAGTACCCTAGAAGAATCCAGGGC
AGAAGCGTGGCCACCATCACACCCGAGGAACTGAATTGCGAGAGGCCCAGAATCACAAGCGAGCCCCAGG
ATGCCGATGTGACAAGCGGCAACACCGTGTACTTCACCTGTAGAGCCGAGGGCAACCCCAAGCCTGAGAT
CATCTGGCTGCGCAACAACAACGAGCTGAGCATGAAGACCGACAGCAGACTGAACCTGCTGGACGACGGC
ACCCTGATGATCCAGAACACCCAAGAGACAGACCAGGGCATCTACCAGTGCATGGCCAAGAATGTGGCCG
GCGAAGTGAAAACCCAAGAAGTGACCCTGAGATACTTCGGCAGCCCCGCCAGACCTACCTTTGTGATCCA
GCCTCAGAACACCGAGGTGCTCGTGGGAGAGTCTGTGACACTGGAATGTAGCGCCACAGGACACCCTCCA
CCTAGAATCAGCTGGACCAGAGGCGATAGAACCCCTCTGCCTGTGGACCCCAGAGTGAATATCACACCTT
CTGGCGGCCTGTACATCCAGAACGTGGTGCAAGGCGATAGCGGCGAGTATGCCTGCAGCGCCACCAACAA
TATCGATTCTGTGCACGCCACCGCCTTCATCATTGTGCAGGCCCTGCCTCAGTTCACCGTGACACCTCAG
GATAGAGTGGTCATCGAGGGCCAGACCGTGGATTTTCAGTGCGAGGCCAAGGGCAATCCTCCTCCTGTGA
TCGCTTGGACAAAAGGCGGCTCCCAGCTGTCCGTGGATAGAAGGCATCTGGTGCTGAGCAGCGGCACACT
GAGAATTAGCGGAGTGGCCCTGCACGATCAGGGCCAGTATGAGTGTCAGGCCGTGAACATCATCGGCAGC
CAGAAAGTGGTGGCCCACCTGACAGTGCAGCCTAGAGTGACCCCTGTGTTCGCCAGCATTCCTAGCGATA
CCACAGTGGAAGTGGGCGCCAATGTGCAGCTGCCTTGTTCTAGTCAGGGCGAGCCTGAGCCTGCCATCAC
ATGGAACAAAGACGGCGTGCAAGTGACCGAGAGCGGCAAGTTTCATATCAGCCCTGAGGGCTTCCTGACC
ATCAATGATGTGGGACCTGCCGACGCCGGCAGATATGAGTGTGTGGCCAGAAATACCATCGGCTCCGCCT
CCGTGTCTATGGTGCTGTCTGTGAATGTGCCCGACGTGTCCAGAAACGGCGATCCTTTTGTGGCCACCTC
TATCGTGGAAGCCATTGCCACCGTGGACCGGGCCATCAATAGCACCAGAACACACCTGTTCGACAGCCGG
CCTAGAAGCCCTAATGACCTGCTGGCCCTGTTCAGATACCCCAGAGATCCCTATACCGTGGAACAGGCCA
GAGCCGGCGAGATCTTTGAGAGAACCCTGCAGCTGATCCAAGAGCACGTGCAGCACGGACTGATGGTGGA
TCTGAATGGCACCAGCTACCACTACAACGACCTGGTGTCCCCACAGTACCTGAACCTGATCGCCAATCTG
TCTGGCTGCACAGCCCACAGAAGAGTGAACAACTGCAGCGACATGTGCTTCCACCAGAAGTACAGAACCC
ACGACGGAACCTGCAACAACCTGCAGCATCCTATGTGGGGAGCCAGCCTGACCGCCTTTGAAAGACTGCT
GAAGTCCGTGTACGAGAACGGCTTCAACACCCCTAGAGGCATCAACCCTCACCGGCTGTACAATGGACAT
GCCCTGCCTATGCCTCGGCTGGTGTCTACAACACTGATCGGCACCGAGACAGTGACCCCAGATGAGCAGT
TCACCCACATGCTGATGCAGTGGGGCCAGTTCCTGGATCACGATCTGGATTCTACCGTGGTGGCTCTGAG
CCAGGCCAGATTTTCTGATGGCCAGCACTGCAGCAACGTGTGCAGCAATGATCCTCCTTGCTTCAGCGTG
ATGATCCCTCCTAACGACTCCAGAGCTAGAAGCGGAGCCCGGTGCATGTTTTTTGTGCGGTCTAGCCCTG
TGTGCGGCAGCGGAATGACAAGCCTGCTGATGAATAGCGTGTACCCCAGGGAACAGATCAACCAGCTGAC
CTCCTACATCGACGCCTCCAATGTGTACGGCAGCACAGAGCACGAGGCCCGCTCTATTAGAGATCTGGCC
TCTCACAGAGGCCTGCTGAGACAGGGAATTGTGCAGAGAAGCGGCAAGCCTCTGCTGCCTTTTGCCACCG
GACCTCCAACCGAGTGCATGAGAGATGAGAACGAGAGCCCCATTCCTTGCTTTCTGGCCGGGGATCACAG
AGCCAATGAACAGCTGGGCCTGACCAGCATGCACACCCTGTGGTTCAGAGAGCACAATCGGATCGCCACA
GAGCTGCTGAAACTGAACCCTCACTGGGACGGCGACACCATCTACTACGAGACAAGAAAGATCGTGGGCG
CCGAGATTCAGCACATCACCTATCAGCACTGGCTGCCTAAGATCCTGGGCGAAGTGGGCATGAGAACACT
GGGCGAGTACCACGGCTACGACCCTGGAATCAACGCCGGCATCTTTAACGCCTTCGCCACCGCTGCCTTC
AGATTCGGACACACCCTGGTCAACCCTCTGCTGTACCGGCTGGACGAGAACTTCCAGCCTATCGCTCAGG
ACCATCTGCCACTGCACAAGGCCTTTTTCAGCCCCTTCCGGATCGTGAACGAAGGCGGAATCGATCCACT
GCTGAGAGGCCTGTTTGGCGTGGCCGGAAAGATGAGAGTTCCCAGCCAGCTGCTCAATACCGAGCTGACC
GAAAGACTGTTCAGCATGGCCCACACTGTGGCCCTGGATCTGGCCGCCATTAACATCCAGAGAGGCAGAG
ATCACGGCATCCCTCCATACCACGACTACCGGGTGTACTGCAATCTGAGCGCCGCTCACACCTTTGAGGA
TCTGAAGAATGAGATCAAGAACCCCGAGATCAGAGAGAAGCTGAAGAGACTGTACGGCTCTACCCTGAAC
ATCGATCTGTTTCCCGCTCTGGTGGTGGAAGATCTGGTGCCTGGAAGCAGACTGGGCCCTACACTGATGT
GTCTGCTGAGCACCCAGTTCAAGCGGCTGAGAGATGGCGACCGGCTTTGGTACGAAAACCCTGGCGTGTT
CAGCCCTGCTCAGCTGACCCAGATTAAGCAGACTAGCCTGGCCAGAATCCTGTGCGACAACGCCGACAAC
ATCACCAGAGTGCAGAGCGACGTGTTCAGAGTGGCCGAGTTTCCTCACGGCTATGGCAGCTGTGACGAGA
TCCCAAGAGTGGACCTGAGAGTGTGGCAGGACTGCTGCGAGGATTGCAGAACCAGAGGCCAGTTCAACGC
CTTCAGCTATCACTTCCGGGGCAGAAGAAGCCTGGAATTCAGCTACCAAGAGGACAAGCCCACCAAGAAA
ACCCGGCCTAGGAAGATCCCTTCTGTCGGCAGACAGGGCGAACACCTGAGCAATTCTACCAGCGCCTTCT
CCACCAGATCCGACGCCAGCGGAACAAACGACTTCCGCGAGTTCGTGCTCGAGATGCAGAAAACCATCAC
CGACCTGCGGACCCAGATCAAAAAGCTGGAAAGCAGGCTGTCCACCACCGAATGTGTGGATGCTGGCGGA
GAGTCCCACGCCAACAACACCAAGTGGAAGAAGGACGCCTGCACCATTTGCGAGTGCAAGGATGGCCAAG
TGACCTGCTTTGTGGAAGCCTGTCCTCCTGCTACATGCGCCGTGCCTGTTAATATCCCTGGCGCTTGTTG
TCCCGTGTGCCTGCAGAAGAGAGCCGAAGAGAAACCTGGCGCGCCGGGCGGCGACAAGACCCACACCTGC
CCCCCCTGCCCAGCTCCAGAACTGCTGGGAGGGCCTTCCGTGTTCCTGTTCCCCCCCAAGCCCAAGGACA
CCCTGATGATCAGCAGGACCCCCGAGGTGACCTGCGTGGTGGTGGCCGTGTCCCACGAGGACCCAGAGGT
GAAGTTCAACTGGTACGTGGACGGCGTGGAGGTGCACAACGCCAAGACCAAGCCCAGAGAGGAGCAGTAC
AACAGCACCTACAGGGTGGTGTCCGTGCTGACCGTGCTGCACCAGGACTGGCTGAACGGCAAAGAATACA
AGTGCAAAGTCTCCAACAAGGCCCTGGCTGCCCCAATCGAAAAGACAATCAGCAAGGCCAAGGGCCAGCC
ACGGGAGCCCCAGGTGTACACCCTGCCCCCCAGCCGGGAGGAGATGACCAAGAACCAGGTGTCCCTGACC
TGTCTGGTGAAGGGCTTCTACCCCAGCGATATCGCCGTGGAGTGGGAGAGCAACGGCCAGCCCGAGAACA
ACTACAAGACCACCCCCCCAGTGCTGGACAGCGACGGCAGCTTCTTCCTGTACAGCAAGCTGACCGTGGA
CAAGTCCAGGTGGCAGCAGGGCAACGTGTTCAGCTGCAGCGTGATGCACGAGGCCCTGCACAACCACTAC
ACCCAGAAGTCCCTGAGCCTGAGCCCCGGCGGCAGCGGTCTTAATGATATTTTCGAGGCTCAGAAGATTG
AGTGGCATGAACACCACCACCATCACCACTAAGGCCGGCCTGTAGTCACTGGCACAACGCGTTACCCGGT
AAGCCAATCGGGTATACACGGTCGTCATACTGCAGACAGGGTTCTTCTACTTTGCAAGATAGTCTTGAGT
AGTAAAATAAATAGATAGAGAAAATCAGCCTCGACTGTGCCTTCTAGTTGCCAGCCATCTGTTGTTTGCC
CCTCCCCCGTGCCTTCCTTGACCCTGGAAGGTGCCACTCCCACTGTCCTTTCCTAATAAAATGAGGAAAT
TGCATCACAACACTCAACCCTATCTCGGTCTATTCTTTTGATTTATAAGGGATTTTGCCGATTTCGGCCT
ATTGGTTAAAAAATGAGCTGATTTAACAAAAATTTAACGCGAATTAATTCTGTGGAATGTGTGTCAGTTA
GGGTGTGGAAAGTCCCCAGGCTCCCCAGCAGGCAGAAGTATGCAAAGCATGCATCTCAATTAGTCAGCAA
CCAGGTGTGGAAAGTCCCCAGGCTCCCCAGCAGGCAGAAGTATGCAAAGCATGCATCTCAATTAGTCAGC
AACCATAGTCCCGCCCCTAACTCCGCCCATCCCGCCCCTAACTCCGCCCAGTTCCGCCCATTCTCCGCCC
CATGGCTGACTAATTTTTTTTATTTATGCAGAGGCCGAGGCCGCCTCTGCCTCTGAGCTATTCCAGAAGT
AGTGAGGAGGCTTTTTTGGAGGCCTAGGCTTTTGCAAAAAGCTCCCGGGAGCTTGTATATCCATTTTCGG
ATCTGATCAGCACGTGTTGACAATTAATCATCGGCATAGTATATCGGCATAGTATAATACGACAAGGTGA
GGAACTAAACCATGACCGAGTACAAGCCCACGGTGCGCCTCGCCACCCGCGACGACGTCCCCAGGGCCGT
ACGCACCCTCGCCGCCGCGTTCGCCGACTACCCCGCCACGCGCCACACCGTCGATCCGGACCGCCACATC
GAGCGGGTCACCGAGCTGCAAGAACTCTTCCTCACGCGCGTCGGGCTCGACATCGGCAAGGTGTGGGTCG
CGGACGACGGCGCCGCGGTGGCGGTCTGGACCACGCCGGAGAGCGTCGAAGCGGGGGCGGTGTTCGCCGA
GATCGGCCCGCGCATGGCCGAGTTGAGCGGTTCCCGGCTGGCCGCGCAGCAACAGATGGAAGGCCTCCTG
GCGCCGCACCGGCCCAAGGAGCCCGCGTGGTTCCTGGCCACCGTCGGCGTCTCGCCCGACCACCAGGGCA
AGGGTCTGGGCAGCGCCGTCGTGCTCCCCGGAGTGGAGGCGGCCGAGCGCGCCGGGGTGCCCGCCTTCCT
GGAGACATCCGCGCCCCGCAACCTCCCCTTCTACGAGCGGCTCGGCTTCACCGTCACCGCCGACGTCGAG
GTGCCCGAAGGACCGCGCACCTGGTGCATGACCCGCAAGCCCGGTGCCTGACACGTGCTACGAGATTTCG
ATTCCACCGCCGCCTTCTATGAAAGGTTGGGCTTCGGAATCGTTTTCCGGGACGCCGGCTGGATGATCCT
CCAGCGCGGGGATCTCATGCTGGAGTTCTTCGCCCACCCCAACTTGTTTATTGCAGCTTATAATGGTTAC
AAATAAAGCAATAGCATCACAAATTTCACAAATAAAGCATTTTTTTCACTGCATTCTAGTTGTGGTTTGT
CCAAACTCATCAATGTATCTTATCATGTCTGTATACCGTCGACCTCTAGCTAGAGCTTGGCGTAATCATG
GTCATTACCAATGCTTAATCAGTGAGGCACCTATCTCAGCGATCTGTCTATTTCGTTCATCCATAGTTGC
CTGACTCCCCGTCGTGTAGATAACTACGATACGGGAGGGCTTACCATCTGGCCCCAGCGCTGCGATGATA
CCGCGAGAACCACGCTCACCGGCTCCGGATTTATCAGCAATAAACCAGCCAGCCGGAAGGGCCGAGCGCA
GAAGTGGTCCTGCAACTTTATCCGCCTCCATCCAGTCTATTAATTGTTGCCGGGAAGCTAGAGTAAGTAG
TTCGCCAGTTAATAGTTTGCGCAACGTTGTTGCCATCGCTACAGGCATCGTGGTGTCACGCTCGTCGTTT
GGTATGGCTTCATTCAGCTCCGGTTCCCAACGATCAAGGCGAGTTACATGATCCCCCATGTTGTGCAAAA
AAGCGGTTAGCTCCTTCGGTCCTCCGATCGTTGTCAGAAGTAAGTTGGCCGCAGTGTTATCACTCATGGT
TATGGCAGCACTGCATAATTCTCTTACTGTCATGCCATCCGTAAGATGCTTTTCTGTGACTGGTGAGTAC
TCAACCAAGTCATTCTGAGAATAGTGTATGCGGCGACCGAGTTGCTCTTGCCCGGCGTCAATACGGGATA
ATACCGCGCCACATAGCAGAACTTTAAAAGTGCTCATCATTGGAAAACGTTCTTCGGGGCGAAAACTCTC
AAGGATCTTACCGCTGTTGAGATCCAGTTCGATGTAACCCACTCGTGCACCCAACTGATCTTCAGCATCT
TTTACTTTCACCAGCGTTTCTGGGTGAGCAAAAACAGGAAGGCAAAATGCCGCAAAAAAGGGAATAAGGG
CGACACGGAAATGTTGAATACTCATATTCTTCCTT
Features (pLannotate 1.2.2; 21 found; start..end, strand, type, name):
    119..143     -  CDS            KanR (fragment): aminoglycoside phosphotransferase; aph(3')-Ia; confers resistance to kanamycin
    254..842     +  rep_origin     ori: high-copy-number ColE1/pMB1/pBR322/pUC origin of replication
   1067..1084    +  terminator     rrnB T2 terminator (fragment): transcription terminator T2 from the E. coli rrnB gene
   1109..1128    -  CDS            lacZα (fragment): LacZα fragment of β-galactosidase; lacZ fragment
   1584..1600    +  protein_bind   lac operator: The lac repressor binds to the lac operator to inhibit transcription in E. coli. This inhibition can be relieved by adding lactose or isopropyl-β-D-thiogalactopyranoside (IPTG). lac repressor encoded by lacI
   1843..2146    +  enhancer       CMV enhancer: human cytomegalovirus immediate early enhancer
   2147..2350    +  promoter       CMV promoter: human cytomegalovirus (CMV) immediate early promoter
   2486..2529    +  intron         CMV intron (fragment): modified intron A from human cytomegalovirus
   2581..2599    +  promoter       SP6 promoter: promoter for bacteriophage SP6 RNA polymerase
   2603..2640    +  CDS            IgH signal sequence (fragment): signal sequence from the mouse immunoglobulin heavy chain variable region
   2719..7107    +  CDS            PXDN: PXDN_HUMAN - Also known as KIAA0230, MG50, PRG2, VPO, VPO1. Experimental evidence at protein level: Swiss-Prot protein existence level 1. Displays low peroxidase activity and is likely to participate in H(2)O(2) metabolism and peroxidative reactions in the cardiovascular system. Plays a role in extracellular matrix formation. From Homo sapiens (Human).
   7087..7800    +  CDS            IGHG4 (fragment): IGHG4_HUMAN - Experimental evidence at protein level: Swiss-Prot protein existence level 1. Constant region of immunoglobulin heavy chains. Immunoglobulins, also known as antibodies, are membrane-bound or secreted glycoproteins produced by B lymphocytes. In the recognition phase of humoral immunity, the membrane-bound immunoglobulins serve as receptors which, upon binding of a specific antigen, trigger the clonal expansion and differentiation of B lymphocytes into immunoglobulins- secreting plasma cells. Secreted immunoglobulins mediate the effector phase of humoral immunity, which results in
   8015..8126    +  polyA_signal   bGH poly(A) signal: bovine growth hormone polyadenylation signal
   8127..8235    +  rep_origin     f1 ori (fragment): f1 bacteriophage origin of replication; arrow indicates direction of (+) strand synthesis
   8249..8578    +  promoter       SV40 promoter: SV40 enhancer and early promoter
   8626..8673    +  promoter       EM7 promoter: synthetic bacterial promoter&nbsp
   8692..9291    +  CDS            PuroR (fragment): puromycin N-acetyltransferase; pac from Streptomyces; confers resistance to puromycin
   9301..9426    +  CDS            ble (fragment): BLE_KLEPN - Experimental evidence at protein level: Swiss-Prot protein existence level 1. Binding protein with a strong affinity to the bleomycin family of antibiotics. Binds to CL990; an antimitotic-antibiotic compound. From Klebsiella pneumoniae.
   9421..9542    +  polyA_signal   SV40 poly(A) signal: SV40 polyadenylation signal
   9595..10455   -  CDS            AmpR: β-lactamase; bla; confers resistance to ampicillin, carbenicillin, and related antibiotics
  10458..89      -  promoter       AmpR promoter (fragment) (across the origin): bla
