[The description below was written by a language model from this plasmid's Addgene catalogue record and pLannotate feature annotations shown in this document.]
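Description:
pD649-HAsp-PXDN(Trunc1)-Fc(DAPA)-AviTag-6xHis is a mammalian expression plasmid of about 10.5 kb, built on the pD649 backbone, for producing a secreted, Fc-fused fragment of human peroxidasin (PXDN). In E. coli it replicates from a high-copy ColE1/pUC-type origin and is selected with ampicillin through a full-length β-lactamase gene. The short KanR, lacZα, rrnB T2 and f1 ori matches in the feature table are only fragments and appear to be non-functional backbone remnants.

Expression is driven by the CMV immediate-early enhancer and promoter, followed by a piece of CMV intron A and an SP6 promoter, which also provides the 5′ sequencing primer site. The reading frame opens with a secretion leader: the construct name indicates an HA signal peptide, although the annotation tool matched a fragment of an immunoglobulin heavy-chain signal sequence at that position. Next comes a roughly 4.4 kb PXDN segment, described as a partial ("Trunc1") extracellular domain and flanked by retained NotI and AscI sites. It is fused at its C terminus to a human IgG Fc region carrying the D265A and P329A (DAPA) substitutions, which are generally used to blunt Fc effector interactions. The tool labelled this Fc as IGHG4-like, whereas the record says only human IgG. The AviTag, for site-specific biotinylation by BirA, and the 6xHis tag, for metal-affinity purification, are listed in the catalogue but not separately annotated. A bGH polyadenylation signal ends the transcript.

A downstream SV40 and EM7 promoter cassette carries a near-complete puromycin N-acetyltransferase sequence, a short ble fragment and an SV40 poly(A) signal, which suggests puromycin selection in mammalian cells, though the record does not state this. The plasmid belongs to a collection made for screening extracellular protein–protein interactions among human IgSF cell-surface proteins. The depositor notes that some members may carry an IS4-like transposase insertion upstream of the CMV promoter; none is annotated here.
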