Addgene plasmid #157042: pD649-HAsp-PXDN(Trunc1)-Fc(DAPA)-AviTag-6xHis
Purpose: Mammalian expression of cell-surface protein partial extracellular domain fused to Fc(DAPA)-Avi-6xHis. Protein is secreted from cells.
Depositing lab: Chris Garcia. Depositing organization: Stanford University. Publication: A Human IgSF Cell-Surface Interactome Reveals a Complex Network of Protein-Protein Interactions. Wojtowicz WM, Vielmetter J, Fernandes RA, Siepe DH, Eastman CL, Chisholm GB, Cox S, Klock H, Anderson PW, Rue SM, Miller JJ, Glaser SM, Bragstad ML, Vance J, Lam AW, Lesley SA, Zinn K, Garcia KC. Cell. 2020 Aug 20;182(4):1027-1043.e17. doi: 10.1016/j.cell.2020.07.025. PubMed 32822567.
Backbone
  Vector backbone: pD649
  Backbone size w/o insert (bp): 6106
  Vector type: Mammalian Expression
Growth in bacteria
  Bacterial resistance: Ampicillin, 100 μg/mL
  Growth temperature: 37°C
  Growth strain: DH5alpha
  Copy number: High Copy
Gene/Insert
  Gene/Insert name: PXDN
  Species: H. sapiens (human)
  Insert size (bp): 4359
  Mutation: Fc region of human IgG contains D265A and P329A mutations (DAPA)
  Entrez Gene: PXDN (a.k.a. ASGD7, COPOA, D2S448, D2S448E, MG50, PRG2, PXN, VPO, hsPxd01)
  Promoter: CMV/SP6
  Tag / fusion protein: Fc(DAPA)-AviTag-6xHis (C terminal on backbone)
  Cloning method: Restriction Enzyme; 5′ cloning site GCGGCCGC (not destroyed); 3′ cloning site GGCGCGCC (not destroyed)
  Sequencing primers: 5′ ATTTAGGTGACACTATAG; 3′ CACGTACCAGTTGAACTTCACC
Resource information
  A portion of this plasmid was derived from a plasmid made by: synthesis by ThermoFisher
Terms and licenses: Academic/Nonprofit Terms; Industry Terms: Not Available to Industry
Depositor comments: Some plasmids in this collection may have an IS4-like element ISVsa5 family transposase upstream of the CMV promoter.
How to cite: pD649-HAsp-PXDN(Trunc1)-Fc(DAPA)-AviTag-6xHis was a gift from Chris Garcia (Addgene plasmid # 157042 ; http://n2t.net/addgene:157042 ; RRID:Addgene_157042)
