>Addgene plasmid #157042 | pD649-HAsp-PXDN(Trunc1)-Fc(DAPA)-AviTag-6xHis | depositor partial sequence | sequence record 303194 | insert (extracellular domain truncation)
GTTGTTGCTCAAAAACCTGGCGCTGGCTGCCCTAGCAGATGCCTGTGTTTTAGAACCACCGTGCGGTGCA
TGCATCTGCTGCTGGAAGCTGTTCCTGCCGTGGCTCCTCAGACCTCCATCCTGGACCTGCGGTTCAACCG
GATCAGAGAAATCCAGCCTGGCGCCTTCAGACGGCTGAGAAACCTGAATACCCTGCTGCTGAACAACAAC
CAGATCAAGAGAATCCCCAGCGGCGCCTTCGAGGACCTGGAAAATCTGAAGTACCTGTACCTCTACAAGA
ACGAGATCCAGAGCATCGACCGGCAGGCCTTCAAAGGACTGGCTTCCCTGGAACAGCTGTACCTGCACTT
CAATCAGATCGAGACACTGGACCCCGACAGCTTTCAGCATCTGCCCAAGCTGGAACGGCTGTTTCTGCAC
AACAACAGAATCACCCACCTGGTGCCAGGCACCTTCAACCACCTGGAATCCATGAAGCGGCTGCGGCTGG
ATAGCAACACCCTGCACTGTGATTGCGAGATCCTGTGGCTGGCCGACCTGCTGAAAACATACGCCGAGTC
TGGAAATGCCCAGGCCGCTGCCATCTGCGAGTACCCTAGAAGAATCCAGGGCAGAAGCGTGGCCACCATC
ACACCCGAGGAACTGAATTGCGAGAGGCCCAGAATCACAAGCGAGCCCCAGGATGCCGATGTGACAAGCG
GCAACACCGTGTACTTCACCTGTAGAGCCGAGGGCAACCCCAAGCCTGAGATCATCTGGCTGCGCAACAA
CAACGAGCTGAGCATGAAGACCGACAGCAGACTGAACCTGCTGGACGACGGCACCCTGATGATCCAGAAC
ACCCAAGAGACAGACCAGGGCATCTACCAGTGCATGGCCAAGAATGTGGCCGGCGAAGTGAAAACCCAAG
AAGTGACCCTGAGATACTTCGGCAGCCCCGCCAGACCTACCTTTGTGATCCAGCCTCAGAACACCGAGGT
GCTCGTGGGAGAGTCTGTGACACTGGAATGTAGCGCCACAGGACACCCTCCACCTAGAATCAGCTGGACC
AGAGGCGATAGAACCCCTCTGCCTGTGGACCCCAGAGTGAATATCACACCTTCTGGCGGCCTGTACATCC
AGAACGTGGTGCAAGGCGATAGCGGCGAGTATGCCTGCAGCGCCACCAACAATATCGATTCTGTGCACGC
CACCGCCTTCATCATTGTGCAGGCCCTGCCTCAGTTCACCGTGACACCTCAGGATAGAGTGGTCATCGAG
GGCCAGACCGTGGATTTTCAGTGCGAGGCCAAGGGCAATCCTCCTCCTGTGATCGCTTGGACAAAAGGCG
GCTCCCAGCTGTCCGTGGATAGAAGGCATCTGGTGCTGAGCAGCGGCACACTGAGAATTAGCGGAGTGGC
CCTGCACGATCAGGGCCAGTATGAGTGTCAGGCCGTGAACATCATCGGCAGCCAGAAAGTGGTGGCCCAC
CTGACAGTGCAGCCTAGAGTGACCCCTGTGTTCGCCAGCATTCCTAGCGATACCACAGTGGAAGTGGGCG
CCAATGTGCAGCTGCCTTGTTCTAGTCAGGGCGAGCCTGAGCCTGCCATCACATGGAACAAAGACGGCGT
GCAAGTGACCGAGAGCGGCAAGTTTCATATCAGCCCTGAGGGCTTCCTGACCATCAATGATGTGGGACCT
GCCGACGCCGGCAGATATGAGTGTGTGGCCAGAAATACCATCGGCTCCGCCTCCGTGTCTATGGTGCTGT
CTGTGAATGTGCCCGACGTGTCCAGAAACGGCGATCCTTTTGTGGCCACCTCTATCGTGGAAGCCATTGC
CACCGTGGACCGGGCCATCAATAGCACCAGAACACACCTGTTCGACAGCCGGCCTAGAAGCCCTAATGAC
CTGCTGGCCCTGTTCAGATACCCCAGAGATCCCTATACCGTGGAACAGGCCAGAGCCGGCGAGATCTTTG
AGAGAACCCTGCAGCTGATCCAAGAGCACGTGCAGCACGGACTGATGGTGGATCTGAATGGCACCAGCTA
CCACTACAACGACCTGGTGTCCCCACAGTACCTGAACCTGATCGCCAATCTGTCTGGCTGCACAGCCCAC
AGAAGAGTGAACAACTGCAGCGACATGTGCTTCCACCAGAAGTACAGAACCCACGACGGAACCTGCAACA
ACCTGCAGCATCCTATGTGGGGAGCCAGCCTGACCGCCTTTGAAAGACTGCTGAAGTCCGTGTACGAGAA
CGGCTTCAACACCCCTAGAGGCATCAACCCTCACCGGCTGTACAATGGACATGCCCTGCCTATGCCTCGG
CTGGTGTCTACAACACTGATCGGCACCGAGACAGTGACCCCAGATGAGCAGTTCACCCACATGCTGATGC
AGTGGGGCCAGTTCCTGGATCACGATCTGGATTCTACCGTGGTGGCTCTGAGCCAGGCCAGATTTTCTGA
TGGCCAGCACTGCAGCAACGTGTGCAGCAATGATCCTCCTTGCTTCAGCGTGATGATCCCTCCTAACGAC
TCCAGAGCTAGAAGCGGAGCCCGGTGCATGTTTTTTGTGCGGTCTAGCCCTGTGTGCGGCAGCGGAATGA
CAAGCCTGCTGATGAATAGCGTGTACCCCAGGGAACAGATCAACCAGCTGACCTCCTACATCGACGCCTC
CAATGTGTACGGCAGCACAGAGCACGAGGCCCGCTCTATTAGAGATCTGGCCTCTCACAGAGGCCTGCTG
AGACAGGGAATTGTGCAGAGAAGCGGCAAGCCTCTGCTGCCTTTTGCCACCGGACCTCCAACCGAGTGCA
TGAGAGATGAGAACGAGAGCCCCATTCCTTGCTTTCTGGCCGGGGATCACAGAGCCAATGAACAGCTGGG
CCTGACCAGCATGCACACCCTGTGGTTCAGAGAGCACAATCGGATCGCCACAGAGCTGCTGAAACTGAAC
CCTCACTGGGACGGCGACACCATCTACTACGAGACAAGAAAGATCGTGGGCGCCGAGATTCAGCACATCA
CCTATCAGCACTGGCTGCCTAAGATCCTGGGCGAAGTGGGCATGAGAACACTGGGCGAGTACCACGGCTA
CGACCCTGGAATCAACGCCGGCATCTTTAACGCCTTCGCCACCGCTGCCTTCAGATTCGGACACACCCTG
GTCAACCCTCTGCTGTACCGGCTGGACGAGAACTTCCAGCCTATCGCTCAGGACCATCTGCCACTGCACA
AGGCCTTTTTCAGCCCCTTCCGGATCGTGAACGAAGGCGGAATCGATCCACTGCTGAGAGGCCTGTTTGG
CGTGGCCGGAAAGATGAGAGTTCCCAGCCAGCTGCTCAATACCGAGCTGACCGAAAGACTGTTCAGCATG
GCCCACACTGTGGCCCTGGATCTGGCCGCCATTAACATCCAGAGAGGCAGAGATCACGGCATCCCTCCAT
ACCACGACTACCGGGTGTACTGCAATCTGAGCGCCGCTCACACCTTTGAGGATCTGAAGAATGAGATCAA
GAACCCCGAGATCAGAGAGAAGCTGAAGAGACTGTACGGCTCTACCCTGAACATCGATCTGTTTCCCGCT
CTGGTGGTGGAAGATCTGGTGCCTGGAAGCAGACTGGGCCCTACACTGATGTGTCTGCTGAGCACCCAGT
TCAAGCGGCTGAGAGATGGCGACCGGCTTTGGTACGAAAACCCTGGCGTGTTCAGCCCTGCTCAGCTGAC
CCAGATTAAGCAGACTAGCCTGGCCAGAATCCTGTGCGACAACGCCGACAACATCACCAGAGTGCAGAGC
GACGTGTTCAGAGTGGCCGAGTTTCCTCACGGCTATGGCAGCTGTGACGAGATCCCAAGAGTGGACCTGA
GAGTGTGGCAGGACTGCTGCGAGGATTGCAGAACCAGAGGCCAGTTCAACGCCTTCAGCTATCACTTCCG
GGGCAGAAGAAGCCTGGAATTCAGCTACCAAGAGGACAAGCCCACCAAGAAAACCCGGCCTAGGAAGATC
CCTTCTGTCGGCAGACAGGGCGAACACCTGAGCAATTCTACCAGCGCCTTCTCCACCAGATCCGACGCCA
GCGGAACAAACGACTTCCGCGAGTTCGTGCTCGAGATGCAGAAAACCATCACCGACCTGCGGACCCAGAT
CAAAAAGCTGGAAAGCAGGCTGTCCACCACCGAATGTGTGGATGCTGGCGGAGAGTCCCACGCCAACAAC
ACCAAGTGGAAGAAGGACGCCTGCACCATTTGCGAGTGCAAGGATGGCCAAGTGACCTGCTTTGTGGAAG
CCTGTCCTCCTGCTACATGCGCCGTGCCTGTTAATATCCCTGGCGCTTGTTGTCCCGTGTGCCTGCAGAA
GAGAGCCGAAGAGAAACCT
